>Addgene plasmid #76279 | SRM gRNA (BRDN0001147064) | addgene full sequence | sequence record 185534 | Addgene Assembled Sequence
CCCGGGTGCAAAGATGGATAAAGTTTTAAACAGAGAGGAATCTTTGCAGCTAATGGACCTTCTAGGTCTT
GAAAGGAGTGGGAATTGGCTCCGGTGCCCGTCAGTGGGCAGAGCGCACATCGCCCACAGTCCCCGAGAAG
TTGGGGGGAGGGGTCGGCAATTGATCCGGTGCCTAGAGAAGGTGGCGCGGGGTAAACTGGGAAAGTGATG
TCGTGTACTGGCTCCGCCTTTTTCCCGAGGGTGGGGGAGAACCGTATATAAGTGCAGTAGTCGCCGTGAA
CGTTCTTTTTCGCAACGGGTTTGCCGCCAGAACACAGGTAAGTGCCGTGTGTGGTTCCCGCGGGCCTGGC
CTCTTTACGGGTTATGGCCCTTGCGTGCCTTGAATTACTTCCACCTGGCTGCAGTACGTGATTCTTGATC
CCGAGCTTCGGGTTGGAAGTGGGTGGGAGAGTTCGAGGCCTTGCGCTTAAGGAGCCCCTTCGCCTCGTGC
TTGAGTTGAGGCCTGGCCTGGGCGCTGGGGCCGCCGCGTGCGAATCTGGTGGCACCTTCGCGCCTGTCTC
GCTGCTTTCGATAAGTCTCTAGCCATTTAAAATTTTTGATGACCTGCTGCGACGCTTTTTTTCTGGCAAG
ATAGTCTTGTAAATGCGGGCCAAGATCTGCACACTGGTATTTCGGTTTTTGGGGCCGCGGGCGGCGACGG
GGCCCGTGCGTCCCAGCGCACATGTTCGGCGAGGCGGGGCCTGCGAGCGCGGCCACCGAGAATCGGACGG
GGGTAGTCTCAAGCTGGCCGGCCTGCTCTGGTGCCTGGCCTCGCGCCGCCGTGTATCGCCCCGCCCTGGG
CGGCAAGGCTGGCCCGGTCGGCACCAGTTGCGTGAGCGGAAAGATGGCCGCTTCCCGGCCCTGCTGCAGG
GAGCTCAAAATGGAGGACGCGGCGCTCGGGAGAGCGGGCGGGTGAGTCACCCACACAAAGGAAAAGGGCC
TTTCCGTCCTCAGCCGTCGCTTCATGTGACTCCACGGAGTACCGGGCGCCGTCCAGGCACCTCGATTAGT
TCTCGAGCTTTTGGAGTACGTCGTCTTTAGGTTGGGGGGAGGGGTTTTATGCGATGGAGTTTCCCCACAC
TGAGTGGGTGGAGACTGAAGTTAGGCCAGCTTGGCACTTGATGTAATTCTCCTTGGAATTTGCCCTTTTT
GAGTTTGGATCTTGGTTCATTCTCAAGCCTCAGACAGTGGTTCAAAGTTTTTTTCTTCCATTTCAGGTGT
CGTGACGTACGGCCACCATGACCGAGTACAAGCCCACGGTGCGCCTCGCCACCCGCGACGACGTCCCCAG
GGCCGTACGCACCCTCGCCGCCGCGTTCGCCGACTACCCCGCCACGCGCCACACCGTCGATCCGGACCGC
CACATCGAGCGGGTCACCGAGCTGCAAGAACTCTTCCTCACGCGCGTCGGGCTCGACATCGGCAAGGTGT
GGGTCGCGGACGACGGCGCCGCCGTGGCGGTCTGGACCACGCCGGAGAGCGTCGAAGCGGGGGCGGTGTT
CGCCGAGATCGGCCCGCGCATGGCCGAGTTGAGCGGTTCCCGGCTGGCCGCGCAGCAACAGATGGAAGGC
CTCCTGGCGCCGCACCGGCCCAAGGAGCCCGCGTGGTTCCTGGCCACCGTCGGAGTCTCGCCCGACCACC
AGGGCAAGGGTCTGGGCAGCGCCGTCGTGCTCCCCGGAGTGGAGGCGGCCGAGCGCGCCGGGGTGCCCGC
CTTCCTGGAGACCTCCGCGCCCCGCAACCTCCCCTTCTACGAGCGGCTCGGCTTCACCGTCACCGCCGAC
GTCGAGGTGCCCGAAGGACCGCGCACCTGGTGCATGACCCGCAAGCCCGGTGCCTGAACGCGTTAAGTCG
ACAATCAACCTCTGGATTACAAAATTTGTGAAAGATTGACTGGTATTCTTAACTATGTTGCTCCTTTTAC
GCTATGTGGATACGCTGCTTTAATGCCTTTGTATCATGCTATTGCTTCCCGTATGGCTTTCATTTTCTCC
TCCTTGTATAAATCCTGGTTGCTGTCTCTTTATGAGGAGTTGTGGCCCGTTGTCAGGCAACGTGGCGTGG
TGTGCACTGTGTTTGCTGACGCAACCCCCACTGGTTGGGGCATTGCCACCACCTGTCAGCTCCTTTCCGG
GACTTTCGCTTTCCCCCTCCCTATTGCCACGGCGGAACTCATCGCCGCCTGCCTTGCCCGCTGCTGGACA
GGGGCTCGGCTGTTGGGCACTGACAATTCCGTGGTGTTGTCGGGGAAATCATCGTCCTTTCCTTGGCTGC
TCGCCTGTGTTGCCACCTGGATTCTGCGCGGGACGTCCTTCTGCTACGTCCCTTCGGCCCTCAATCCAGC
GGACCTTCCTTCCCGCGGCCTGCTGCCGGCTCTGCGGCCTCTTCCGCGTCTTCGCCTTCGCCCTCAGACG
AGTCGGATCTCCCTTTGGGCCGCCTCCCCGCGTCGACTTTAAGACCAATGACTTACAAGGCAGCTGTAGA
TCTTAGCCACTTTTTAAAAGAAAAGGGGGGACTGGAAGGGCTAATTCACTCCCAACGAAGACAAGATCTG
CTTTTTGCTTGTACTGGGTCTCTCTGGTTAGACCAGATCTGAGCCTGGGAGCTCTCTGGCTAACTAGGGA
ACCCACTGCTTAAGCCTCAATAAAGCTTGCCTTGAGTGCTTCAAGTAGTGTGTGCCCGTCTGTTGTGTGA
CTCTGGTAACTAGAGATCCCTCAGACCCTTTTAGTCAGTGTGGAAAATCTCTAGCAGTACGTATAGTAGT
TCATGTCATCTTATTATTCAGTATTTATAACTTGCAAAGAAATGAATATCAGAGAGTGAGAGGAACTTGT
TTATTGCAGCTTATAATGGTTACAAATAAAGCAATAGCATCACAAATTTCACAAATAAAGCATTTTTTTC
ACTGCATTCTAGTTGTGGTTTGTCCAAACTCATCAATGTATCTTATCATGTCTGGCTCTAGCTATCCCGC
CCCTAACTCCGCCCATCCCGCCCCTAACTCCGCCCAGTTCCGCCCATTCTCCGCCCCATGGCTGACTAAT
TTTTTTTATTTATGCAGAGGCCGAGGCCGCCTCGGCCTCTGAGCTATTCCAGAAGTAGTGAGGAGGCTTT
TTTGGAGGCCTAGGGACGTACCCAATTCGCCCTATAGTGAGTCGTATTACGCGCGCTCACTGGCCGTCGT
TTTACAACGTCGTGACTGGGAAAACCCTGGCGTTACCCAACTTAATCGCCTTGCAGCACATCCCCCTTTC
GCCAGCTGGCGTAATAGCGAAGAGGCCCGCACCGATCGCCCTTCCCAACAGTTGCGCAGCCTGAATGGCG
AATGGG
[124 nt withheld, positions 3367-3490]
C
[91 nt withheld, positions 3492-3582]
A
[49 nt withheld, positions 3584-3632]
CCTTTGACGTTGGAGTCCACGTTCTTT
[37 nt withheld, positions 3660-3696]
ACCCTATCTCGGTCTATTCTTTTGATTTATAAGGGATTTTGCCGATTTCGGCCTATTGGTTAAAAAATGA
GCTGATTTAACAAAAATTTAACGCGAATTTTAACAAAATATTAACGCTTACAATTTAGGTGGCACTTTTC
GGGGAAATGTGCGCGGAACCCCTATTTGTTTATTTTTCTAAATACATTCAAATATGTATCCGCTCATGAG
ACAATAACCCTGATAAATGCTTCAATAATATTGAAAAAGGAAGAGTATGAGTATTCAACATTTCCGTGTC
GCCCTTATTCCCTTTTTTGCGGCATTTTGCCTTCCTGTTTTTGCTCACCCAGAAACGCTGGTGAAAGTAA
AAGATGCTGAAGATCAGTTGGGTGCACGAGTGGGTTACATCGAACTGGATCTCAACAGCGGTAAGATCCT
TGAGAGTTTTCGCCCCGAAGAACGTTTTCCAATGATGAGCACTTTTAAAGTTCTGCTATGTGGCGCGGTA
TTATCCCGTATTGACGCCGGGCAAGAGCAACTCGGTCGCCGCATACACTATTCTCAGAATGACTTGGTTG
AGTACTCACCAGTCACAGAAAAGCATCTTACGGATGGCATGACAGTAAGAGAATTATGCAGTGCTGCCAT
AACCATGAGTGATAACACTGCGGCCAACTTACTTCTGACAACGATCGGAGGACCGAAGGAGCTAACCGCT
TTTTTGCACAACATGGGGGATCATGTAACTCGCCTTGATCGTTGGGAACCGGAGCTGAATGAAGCCATAC
CAAACGACGAGCGTGACACCACGATGCCTGTAGCAATGGCAACAACGTTGCGCAAACTATTAACTGGCGA
ACTACTTACTCTAGCTTCCCGGCAACAATTAATAGACTGGATGGAGGCGGATAAAGTTGCAGGACCACTT
CTGCGCTCGGCCCTTCCGGCTGGCTGGTTTATTGCTGATAAATCTGGAGCCGGTGAGCGTGGGTCTCGCG
GTATCATTGCAGCACTGGGGCCAGATGGTAAGCCCTCCCGTATCGTAGTTATCTACACGACGGGGAGTCA
GGCAACTATGGATGAACGAAATAGACAGATCGCTGAGATAGGTGCCTCACTGATTAAGCATTGGTAACTG
TCAGACCAAGTTTACTCATATATACTTTAGATTGATTTAAAACTTCATTTTTAATTTAAAAGGATCTAGG
TGAAGATCCTTTTTGATAATCTCATGACCAAAATCCCTTAACGTGAGTTTTCGTTCCACTGAGCGTCAGA
CCCCGTAGAAAAGATCAAAGGATCTTCTTGAGATCCTTTTTTTCTGCGCGTAATCTGCTGCTTGCAAACA
AAAAAACCACCGCTACCAGCGGTGGTTTGTTTGCCGGATCAAGAGCTACCAACTCTTTTTCCGAAGGTAA
CTGGCTTCAGCAGAGCGCAGATACCAAATACTGTTCTTCTAGTGTAGCCGTAGTTAGGCCACCACTTCAA
GAACTCTGTAGCACCGCCTACATACCTCGCTCTGCTAATCCTGTTACCAGTGGCTGCTGCCAGTGGCGAT
AAGTCGTGTCTTACCGGGTTGGACTCAAGACGATAGTTACCGGATAAGGCGCAGCGGTCGGGCTGAACGG
GGGGTTCGTGCACACAGCCCAGCTTGGAGCGAACGACCTACACCGAACTGAGATACCTACAGCGTGAGCT
ATGAGAAAGCGCCACGCTTCCCGAAGGGAGAAAGGCGGACAGGTATCCGGTAAGCGGCAGGGTCGGAACA
GGAGAGCGCACGAGGGAGCTTCCAGGGGGAAACGCCTGGTATCTTTATAGTCCTGTCGGGTTTCGCCACC
TCTGACTTGAGCGTCGATTTTTGTGATGCTCGTCAGGGGGGCGGAGCCTATGGAAAAACGCCAGCAACGC
GGCCTTTTTACGGTTCCTGGCCTTTTGCTGGCCTTTTGCTCACATGTTCTTTCCTGCGTTATCCCCTGAT
TCTGTGGATAACCGTATTACCGCCTTTGAGTGAGCTGATACCGCTCGCCGCAGCCGAACGACCGAGCGCA
GCGAGTCAGTGAGCGAGGAAGCGGAAGAGCGCCCAATACGCAAACCGCCTCTCCCCGCGCGTTGGCCGAT
TCATTAATGCAGCTGGCACGACAGGTTTCCCGACTGGAAAGCGGGCAGTGAGCGCAACGCAATTAATGTG
AGTTAGCTCACTCATTAGGCACCCCAGGCTTTACACTTTATGCTTCCGGCTCGTATGTTGTGTGGAATTG
TGAGCGGATAACAATTTCACACAGGAAACAGCTATGACCATGATTACGCCAAGCGCGCAATTAACCCTCA
CTAAAGGGAACAAAAGCTGGAGCTGCAAGCTTAATGTAGTCTTATGCAATACTCTTGTAGTCTTGCAACA
TGGTAACGATGAGTTAGCAACATGCCTTACAAGGAGAGAAAAAGCACCGTGCATGCCGATTGGTGGAAGT
AAGGTGGTACGATCGTGCCTTATTAGGAAGGCAACAGACGGGTCTGACATGGATTGGACGAACCACTGAA
TTGCCGCATTGCAGAGATATTGTATTTAAGTGCCTAGCTCGATACATAAACGGGTCTCTCTGGTTAGACC
AGATCTGAGCCTGGGAGCTCTCTGGCTAACTAGGGAACCCACTGCTTAAGCCTCAATAAAGCTTGCCTTG
AGTGCTTCAAGTAGTGTGTGCCCGTCTGTTGTGTGACTCTGGTAACTAGAGATCCCTCAGACCCTTTTAG
TCAGTGTGGAAAATCTCTAGCAGTGGCGCCCGAACAGGGACTTGAAAGCGAAAGGGAAACCAGAGGAGCT
CTCTCGACGCAGGACTCGGCTTGCTGAAGCGCGCACGGCAAGAGGCGAGGGGCGGCGACTGGTGAGTACG
CCAAAAATTTTGACTAGCGGAGGCTAGAAGGAGAGAGATGGGTGCGAGAGCGTCAGTATTAAGCGGGGGA
GAATTAGATCGCGATGGGAAAAAATTCGGTTAAGGCCAGGGGGAAAGAAAAAATATAAATTAAAACATAT
AGTATGGGCAAGCAGGGAGCTAGAACGATTCGCAGTTAATCCTGGCCTGTTAGAAACATCAGAAGGCTGT
AGACAAATACTGGGACAGCTACAACCATCCCTTCAGACAGGATCAGAAGAACTTAGATCATTATATAATA
CAGTAGCAACCCTCTATTGTGTGCATCAAAGGATAGAGATAAAAGACACCAAGGAAGCTTTAGACAAGAT
AGAGGAAGAGCAAAACAAAAGTAAGACCACCGCACAGCAAGCGGCCGCTGATCTTCAGACCTGGAGGAGG
AGATATGAGGGACAATTGGAGAAGTGAATTATATAAATATAAAGTAGTAAAAATTGAACCATTAGGAGTA
GCACCCACCAAGGCAAAGAGAAGAGTGGTGCAGAGAGAAAAAAGAGCAGTGGGAATAGGAGCTTTGTTCC
TTGGGTTCTTGGGAGCAGCAGGAAGCACTATGGGCGCAGCGTCAATGACGCTGACGGTACAGGCCAGACA
ATTATTGTCTGGTATAGTGCAGCAGCAGAACAATTTGCTGAGGGCTATTGAGGCGCAACAGCATCTGTTG
CAACTCACAGTCTGGGGCATCAAGCAGCTCCAGGCAAGAATCCTGGCTGTGGAAAGATACCTAAAGGATC
AACAGCTCCTGGGGATTTGGGGTTGCTCTGGAAAACTCATTTGCACCACTGCTGTGCCTTGGAATGCTAG
TTGGAGTAATAAATCTCTGGAACAGATTTGGAATCACACGACCTGGATGGAGTGGGACAGAGAAATTAAC
AATTACACAAGCTTAATACACTCCTTAATTGAAGAATCGCAAAACCAGCAAGAAAAGAATGAACAAGAAT
TATTGGAATTAGATAAATGGGCAAGTTTGTGGAATTGGTTTAACATAACAAATTGGCTGTGGTATATAAA
ATTATTCATAATGATAGTAGGAGGCTTGGTAGGTTTAAGAATAGTTTTTGCTGTACTTTCTATAGTGAAT
AGAGTTAGGCAGGGATATTCACCATTATCGTTTCAGACCCACCTCCCAACCCCGAGGGGACCCAGAGAGG
GCCTATTTCCCATGATTCCTTCATATTTGCATATACGATACAAGGCTGTTAGAGAGATAATTAGAATTAA
TTTGACTGTAAACACAAAGATATTAGTACAAAATACGTGACGTAGAAAGTAATAATTTCTTGGGTAGTTT
GCAGTTTTAAAATTATGTTTTAAAATGGACTATCATATGCTTACCGTAACTTGAAAGTATTTCGATTTCT
TGGCTTTATATATCTTGTGGAAAGGACGAAACACCGACTGACTCCTCAGACCCCATGTTTTAGAGCTAGA
AATAGCAAGTTAAAATAAGGCTAGTCCGTTATCAACTTGAAAAAGTGGCACCGAGTCGGTGCTTTTTTAA
GCTTGGCGTAACTAGATCTTGAGACAAATGGCAGTATTCATCCACAATTTTAAAAGAAAAGGGGGGATTG
GGGGGTACAGTGCAGGGGAAAGAATAGTAGACATAATAGCAACAGACATACAAACTAAAGAATTACAAAA
ACAAATTACAAAAATTCAAAATTTTCGGGTTTATTACAGGGACAGCAGAGATCCACTTTGGCGCCGGCTC
GAGGGGG
Features (pLannotate 1.2.2; 29 found; start..end, strand, type, name):
     14..80      +  CDS            small t antigen (fragment): SV40 (simian virus 40) small t antigen
    106..317     +  promoter       EF-1α core promoter: core promoter for human elongation factor EF-1α
    318..1256    +  intron         EF-1α intron A: intron upstream of the start codon of human EF-1α
   1278..1877    +  CDS            PuroR (fragment): puromycin N-acetyltransferase; pac from Streptomyces; confers resistance to puromycin
   1893..2481    +  misc_feature   WPRE: woodchuck hepatitis virus posttranscriptional regulatory element
   2532..2551    +  misc_feature   cPPT/CTS (fragment): central polypurine tract and central termination sequence of HIV-1
   2553..2786    +  LTR            3' LTR (ΔU3): self-inactivating 3' long terminal repeat (LTR) from HIV-1
   2864..2985    +  polyA_signal   SV40 poly(A) signal: SV40 polyadenylation signal
   3025..3160    +  rep_origin     SV40 ori: SV40 origin of replication
   3181..3199    -  promoter       T7 promoter: promoter for bacteriophage T7 RNA polymerase
   3207..3362    +  CDS            lacZα (fragment): LacZα fragment of β-galactosidase; lacZ fragment
   3367..3795    +  rep_origin     f1 ori (sequence partly withheld): f1 bacteriophage origin of replication; arrow indicates direction of (+) strand synthesis
   3848..3952    +  promoter       AmpR promoter: bla
   3953..4813    +  CDS            AmpR: β-lactamase; bla; confers resistance to ampicillin, carbenicillin, and related antibiotics
   4984..5572    +  rep_origin     ori: high-copy-number ColE1/pMB1/pBR322/pUC origin of replication
   5755..5847    +  CDS            lacI (fragment): lac repressor; lacI; The lac repressor binds to the lac operator to inhibit transcription in E. coli. This inhibition can be relieved by adding lactose or isopropyl-β-D-thiogalactopyranoside (IPTG).
   5860..5881    +  protein_bind   CAP binding site: CAP binding activates transcription in the presence of cAMP. E. coli catabolite activator protein
   5896..5926    +  promoter       lac promoter: promoter for the E. coli lac operon
   5934..5950    +  protein_bind   lac operator: The lac repressor binds to the lac operator to inhibit transcription in E. coli. This inhibition can be relieved by adding lactose or isopropyl-β-D-thiogalactopyranoside (IPTG). lac repressor encoded by lacI
   5995..6013    +  promoter       T3 promoter: promoter for bacteriophage T3 RNA polymerase
   6041..6267    +  promoter       RSV promoter: Rous sarcoma virus enhancer/promoter
   6268..6448    +  LTR            5' LTR (truncated): truncated 5' long terminal repeat (LTR) from HIV-1
   6495..6620    +  misc_feature   HIV-1 Ψ: packaging signal of human immunodeficiency virus type 1
   6604..6967    +  CDS            HIV-1 gag (fragment): gag protein from human immunodeficiency virus 1; gag
   7113..7346    +  misc_feature   RRE: The Rev response element (RRE) of HIV-1 allows for Rev-dependent mRNA export from the nucleus to the cytoplasm.
   7723..7749    +  CDS            Rev (fragment): human immunodeficiency virus 1 (HIV-1) Rev protein; rev; enhances nuclear export of unspliced and incompletely spliced viral mRNAs
   7753..7993    +  promoter       U6 promoter: RNA polymerase III promoter for human U6 snRNA
   8023..8098    +  misc_RNA       gRNA scaffold: guide RNA scaffold for the Streptococcus pyogenes CRISPR/Cas9 system
   8154..8271    +  misc_feature   cPPT/CTS: central polypurine tract and central termination sequence of HIV-1
