[The description below was written by a language model from this plasmid's Addgene catalogue record and pLannotate feature annotations shown in this document.]
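Description:
SRM gRNA (BRDN0001147064) is a third-generation lentiviral CRISPR guide plasmid built on the lentiGuide-Puro backbone and designed to target human SRM, with the guide designed against the NM_003132.2 reference transcript. It is propagated in E. coli as a high-copy plasmid through a ColE1/pUC-type origin with ampicillin selection (β-lactamase under its own promoter). It also retains an f1 origin, an SV40 origin and remnants of a lac/T7/T3 cloning region from the parental backbone.

The lentiviral transfer cassette starts with an RSV promoter fused to a truncated HIV-1 5' LTR, which makes genomic RNA production in packaging cells Tat-independent. This is followed by the Ψ packaging signal with a partial gag sequence, the Rev response element for nuclear export of the unspliced genome, and a cPPT/CTS element. The cassette ends in a self-inactivating ΔU3 3' LTR followed by an SV40 polyadenylation signal.

Between these elements, a human U6 RNA polymerase III promoter drives the SRM-specific spacer joined to the Streptococcus pyogenes Cas9 guide RNA scaffold. A separate EF-1α promoter, annotated as the core promoter plus intron A, expresses puromycin N-acetyltransferase so that transduced mammalian cells can be selected. A WPRE downstream enhances transcript expression.

The plasmid does not encode Cas9, so it must be used with a separate Cas9 source, such as a companion Cas9 lentivirus or a cell line already expressing the nuclease. It belongs to a human kinome gRNA collection associated with work on optimised sgRNA design, and is suited to stable knockout or loss-of-function studies of SRM in human cells.
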