Addgene plasmid #76279: SRM gRNA (BRDN0001147064)
Purpose: 3rd generation lentiviral gRNA plasmid targeting human SRM
Depositing lab: John Doench & David Root. Depositing organization: Broad Institute. Publication: Optimized sgRNA design to maximize activity and minimize off-target effects of CRISPR-Cas9. Doench JG, Fusi N, Sullender M, Hegde M, Vaimberg EW, Donovan KF, Smith I, Tothova Z, Wilen C, Orchard R, Virgin HW, Listgarten J, Root DE. Nat Biotechnol. 2016 Jan 18. doi: 10.1038/nbt.3437. PubMed 26780180.
Backbone
  Vector backbone: lentiGuide-Puro
  Backbone manufacturer: Zhang Lab (Addgene plasmid # 52963)
  Vector type: Mammalian Expression, Lentiviral, CRISPR
  Selectable markers: Puromycin
Growth in bacteria
  Bacterial resistance: Ampicillin, 100 μg/mL
  Growth temperature: 37°C
  Growth strain: DH5alpha
  Copy number: High Copy
Gene/Insert
  Gene/Insert name: SRM (alt names: SRM; NM_003132.2)
  gRNA/shRNA sequence: ACTGACTCCTCAGACCCCAT
  Species: H. sapiens (human)
  Entrez Gene: SRM (a.k.a. PAPT, SPS1, SPDSY, SRML1)
  Promoter: hU6
  Cloning method: Unknown
  Sequencing primers: 5′ U6-F; 3′ pS2-R
Terms and licenses: Academic/Nonprofit Terms; Industry Terms: Not Available to Industry
Depositor comments: The gRNA was designed to target the following Genbank reference sequence(s): NM_003132.2. Note that this plasmid does NOT contain Cas9. It should be used in conjunction with lentiCas9-Blast (Addgene #52962) or otherwise with cell lines already expressing Cas9. Browse the full kinome gRNA library at http://www.addgene.org/pooled-library/broadgpp-human-kinome/ or visit http://www.broadinstitute.org/rnai/public/ for detailed protocols and information.
How to cite: SRM gRNA (BRDN0001147064) was a gift from John Doench & David Root (Addgene plasmid # 76279 ; http://n2t.net/addgene:76279 ; RRID:Addgene_76279)
