>Addgene plasmid #76279 | SRM gRNA (BRDN0001147064) | depositor partial sequence | sequence record 143739 | Target Sequence
ACTGACTCCTCAGACCCCAT
