>Addgene plasmid #76279 | SRM gRNA (BRDN0001147064) | addgene partial sequence | sequence record 185533 | hU6-F
AGAAAGTAATAATTTCTTGGGTAGTTTGCAGTTTTAAAATTATGTTTTAAAATGGACTATCATATGCTTA
CCGTAACTTGAAAGTATTTCGATTTCTTGGCTTTATATATCTTGTGGAAAGGACGAAACACCGACTGACT
CCTCAGACCCCATGTTTTAGAGCTAGAAATAGCAAGTTAAAATAAGGCTAGTCCGTTATCAACTTGAAAA
AGTGGCACCGAGTCGGTGCTTTTTTAAGCTTGGCGTAACTAGATCTTGAGACAAATGGCAGTATTCATCC
ACAATTTTAAAAGAAAAGGGGGGATTGGGGGGTACAGTGCAGGGGAAAGAATAGTAGACATAATAGCAAC
AGACATACAAACTAAAGAATTACAAAAACAAATTACAAAAATTCAAAATTTTCGGGTTTATTACAGGGAC
AGCAGAGATCCACTTTGGCGCCGGCTCGAGGGGGCCCGGGTGCAAAGATGGATAAAGTTTTAAACAGAGA
GGAATCTTTGCAGCTAATGGACCTTCTAGGTCTTGAAAGGAGTGGGAATTGGCTCCGGTGCCCGTCAGTG
GGCAGAGCGC
